>Addgene plasmid #159802 | pMDJ16 - pEXP[Peft-3 | mMaple3 (NLS) | tbb-2 UTR] | addgene full sequence | sequence record 315752 | Addgene NGS Result
CAGGAAACAGCTATGACCATGATTACGCCAAGCTATCAACTTTGTATAGAAAAGTTGGCACCTTTGGTCT
TTTATTGTCAACTTCCATTGGTTCTTCCATTGTTTCTGTTAAATTAATGAATTTTTCATAAAATAAAGAC
ATTATACAATATAAAAATGAAGAATTTATTGAAAATAAACTGCCAGAGAGAAAAAGTATGCAACACTCCC
GCCGAGAGTGTTTGAAATGGTGTACGGTACATTTTCGTGCTAGGAGTTAGATGTGCAGGCAGCAACGAGA
GGGGGAGAGATTTTTTTGGGCCTTGTGAAATTAACGTGAGTTTTCTGGTCATCTGACTAATCATGTTGGT
TTTTTGTTGGTTTATTTTGTTTTTATCTTTGTTTTTATCCAGATTAGGAAATTTAAATTTTATGAATTTA
TAATGAGGTCAAACATTCAGTCCCAGCGTTTTTCCTGTTCTCACTGTTTAGTCGAATTTTTATTTTAGGC
TTTCAACAAATGTTCTAACTGTCTTATTTGTGACCTCACTTTTTATATTTTTTTAATTTTTAAAAATATT
AGAAGTTTCTAGGATAATTTTTTCGACTTTTATTCTCTCTACCGTCCGCACTCTTCTTACTTTTAAATTA
AATTGTTTTTTTTTCAGTTGGGAAACACTTTGCTCACTCCGTAGCAGCCATGGCAAGTTTGTACAAAAAA
GCAGGCTCGGGATCCCCAAAGAAGAAGCGTAAGGTCGTCTCCAAGGTAACACTTAGTTTTTGTTGCTCTG
TTTAAAAATTAATTTTAAGGGAGAGGAGACTATCATGTCCGTCATCAAGCCAGACATGAAGATCAAGCTC
CGTATGGAGGGAAACGTCAACGGACACGCCTTCGTCATCGAGGGAGAGGGATCCGGAAAGCCATTCGAGG
GAATCCAAACCATCGACCTCGAGGTCAAGGTAAGTTTTCTTGAGACCTTTACTAACTAACTAGGTCTCAT
AGATTTTCAGGAGGGAGCCCCACTCCCATTCGCCTACGACATCCTCACCACCGCCTTCCACTACGGAAAC
CGTGTCTTCACCAAGTACCCACGAAAGATCCCAGACTACTTCAAGCAATCCTTCCCAGGTAAGTTATGTA
GAGACCTTAATACTCAACTATGGTCTCAAACATTTTCAGAGGGATACTCCTGGGAGCGTTCCATGACCTA
CGAGGACGGAGGAATCTGCAACGCCACCAACGACATCACCATGGAGGAGGACTCCTTCATCAACAAGATC
CACTTCAAGGGAACCAACTTCCCACCAAACGGACCAGTCATGCAAAAGCGTACCGTCGGATGGGAGGTTT
CCACCGAGAAGGTAAGTTCTTTAGAGACCTAATCACATCAATTTGGTCTCAGTAATTTTCAGATGTACGT
CCGTGACGGAGTCCTCAAGGGTGACGTCAAGATGAAGCTCCTCCTCAAGGGAGGATCCCACTACCGTTGC
GACTTCCGTACCACCTACAAGGTCAAGCAAAAGGCCGTCAAGCTCCCAAAGGCCCACTTCGTCGACCACC
GTATCGAGATCCTCTCCCACGACAAGGACTACAACAAGGTCAAGCTCTACGAGCACGCCGTCGCCCGTAA
CTCCACCGACTCCATGGACGAGCTCTACAAGTCCCGTCGTCGTAAGGCCAACCCAACCAAGCTCTCCGAG
AACGCCAAGAAGCTCGCCAAGGAGGTCGAGAACGGATCCAACCCAGCTTTCTTGTACAAAGTGGGATAAA
TGCAAAATCCTTTCAAGCATTCCCTTCTTCTCTATCACTCTTCTTTCTTTTTGTCAAAAAATTCTCTCGC
TAATTTATTTGCTTTTTTAATGTTATTATTTTATGACTTTTTATAGTCACTGAAAAGTTTGCATCTGAGT
GAAGTGAATGCTATCAAAATGTGATTCTGTCTGATGTACTTTCACAATCTCTCTTCAATTCCATTTTGAA
GTGCTTTAAACCCGAAAGGTTGAGAAAAATGCGAGCGCTCAAATATTTGTATTGTGTTCGTTGAGTGACC
CAACAAAAAGAGGAAACTTTATTGTGCCGCCAAGAAAAAAGTCTCACAACTTTATTATACATAGTTGATA
ATTCACTGGCCGTCGTTTTACAACGTCGTGACTGGGAAAACCCTGGCGTTACCCAACTTAATCGCCTTGC
AGCACATCCCCCTTTCGCCAGCTGGCGTAATAGCGAAGAGGCCCGCACCGATCGCCCTTCCCAACAGTTG
CGCAGCCTGAATGGCGAATGGCGCCTGATGCGGTATTTTCTCCTTACGCATCTGTGCGGTATTTCACACC
GCATATGGTGCACTCTCAGTGCAATCTGCTCTGATGCCGCATAGTTAAGCCAGCCCCGACACCCGCCAAC
ACCCGCTGACGCGCCCTGACGGGCTTGTCTGCTCCCGGCATCCGCTTACAGACAAGCTGTGACCGTCTCC
GGGAGCTGCATGTGTCAGAGGTTTTCACCGTCATCACCGAAACGCGCGAGACGAAAGGGCCTCGTGATAC
GCCTATTTTTATAGGTTAATGTCATGATAATAATGGTTTCTTAGACGTCAGGTGGCACTTTTCGGGGAAA
TGTGCGCGGAACCCCTATTTGTTTATTTTTCTAAATACATTCAAATATGTATCCGCTCATGAGACAATAA
CCCTGATAAATGCTTCAATAATATTGAAAAAGGAAGAGTATGAGTATTCAACATTTCCGTGTCGCCCTTA
TTCCCTTTTTTGCGGCATTTTGCCTTCCTGTTTTTGCTCACCCAGAAACGCTGGTGAAAGTAAAAGATGC
TGAAGATCAGTTGGGTGCACGAGTGGGTTACATCGAACTGGATCTCAACAGCGGTAAGATCCTTGAGAGT
TTTCGCCCCGAAGAACGTTTTCCAATGATGAGCACTTTTAAAGTTCTGCTATGTGGCGCGGTATTATCCC
GTATTGACGCCGGGCAAGAGCAACTCGGTCGCCGCATACACTATTCTCAGAATGACTTGGTTGAGTACTC
ACCAGTCACAGAAAAGCATCTTACGGATGGCATGACAGTAAGAGAATTATGCAGTGCTGCCATAACCATG
AGTGATAACACTGCGGCCAACTTACTTCTGACAACGATCGGAGGACCGAAGGAGCTAACCGCTTTTTTGC
ACAACATGGGGGATCATGTAACTCGCCTTGATCGTTGGGAACCGGAGCTGAATGAAGCCATACCAAACGA
CGAGCGTGACACCACGATGCCTGTAGCAATGGCAACAACGTTGCGCAAACTATTAACTGGCGAACTACTT
ACTCTAGCTTCCCGGCAACAATTAATAGACTGGATGGAGGCGGATAAAGTTGCAGGACCACTTCTGCGCT
CGGCCCTTCCGGCTGGCTGGTTTATTGCTGATAAATCTGGAGCCGGTGAGCGTGGGTCTCGCGGTATCAT
TGCAGCACTGGGGTCAGATGGTAAGCCCTCCCGTATCGTAGTTATCTACACGACGGGGAGTCAGGCAACT
ATGGATGAACGAAATAGACAGATCGCTGAGATAGGTGCCTCACTGATTAAGCATTGGTAACTGTCAGACC
AAGTTTACTCATATATACTTTAGATTGATTTAAAACTTCATTTTTAATTTAAAAGGATCTAGGTGAAGAT
CCTTTTTGATAATCTCATGACCAAAATCCCTTAACGTGAGTTTTCGTTCCACTGAGCGTCAGACCCCGTA
GAAAAGATCAAAGGATCTTCTTGAGATCCTTTTTTTCTGCGCGTAATCTGCTGCTTGCAAACAAAAAAAC
CACCGCTACCAGCGGTGGTTTGTTTGCCGGATCAAGAGCTACCAACTCTTTTTCCGAAGGTAACTGGCTT
CAGCAGAGCGCAGATACCAAATACTGTTCTTCTAGTGTAGCCGTAGTTAGGCCACCACTTCAAGAACTCT
GTAGCACCGCCTACATACCTCGCTCTGCTAATCCTGTTACCAGTGGCTGCTGCCAGTGGCGATAAGTCGT
GTCTTACCGGGTTGGACTCAAGACGATAGTTACCGGATAAGGCGCAGCGGTCGGGCTGAACGGGGGGTTC
GTGCACACAGCCCAGCTTGGAGCGAACGACCTACACCGAACTGAGATACCTACAGCGTGAGCTATGAGAA
AGCGCCACGCTTCCCGAAGGGAGAAAGGCGGACAGGTATCCGGTAAGCGGCAGGGTCGGAACAGGAGAGC
GCACGAGGGAGCTTCCAGGGGGAAACGCCTGGTATCTTTATAGTCCTGTCGGGTTTCGCCACCTCTGACT
TGAGCGTCGATTTTTGTGATGCTCGTCAGGGGGGCGGAGCCTATGGAAAAACGCCAGCAACGCGGCCTTT
TTACGGTTCCTGGTCTTTTGCTGGCCTTTTGCTCACATGTTCTTTCCTGCGTTATCCCCTGATTCTGTGG
ATAACCGTATTACCGCCTTTGAGTGAGCTGATACCAGCGGATAACAATTTCACA
Features (pLannotate 1.2.2; 14 found; start..end, strand, type, name):
     37..57      +  protein_bind   attB4: mutant version of attB; core recombination site for the Gateway® BP reaction BP Clonase™
     58..657     +  promoter       eft-3 promoter: eft-3; promoter for the C. elegans elongation factor 1α gene (Mitrovich and Anderson, 2000)
    684..704     +  protein_bind   attB1: mutant version of attB; core recombination site for the Gateway® BP reaction BP Clonase™
    787..1641    +  CDS            mMaple3: mMaple3 is a photoconvertible green fluorescent protein published in 2014, derived from Clavularia sp..
   1641..1713    +  CDS            EGL-13 NLS (fragment): nuclear localization signal from the C. elegans EGL-13 transcription factor (Lyssenko et al., 2007)
   1724..1744    -  protein_bind   attB2: mutant version of attB; core recombination site for the Gateway® BP reaction BP Clonase™
   1750..2073    +  terminator     tbb-2 terminator: tbb-2; transcription terminator for the C. elegans tubulin beta-2 gene
   2077..2097    -  protein_bind   attB3: mutant version of attB; core recombination site for the Gateway® BP reaction BP Clonase™
   2101..2258    +  CDS            lacZα (fragment): LacZα fragment of β-galactosidase; lacZ fragment
   2264..2363    -  misc_feature   bom (fragment): basis of mobility region from pBR322
   2465..2500    -  CDS            rop (fragment): Rop protein, which maintains plasmids at low copy number; rop
   2595..2699    +  promoter       AmpR promoter: bla
   2700..3560    +  CDS            AmpR: β-lactamase; bla; confers resistance to ampicillin, carbenicillin, and related antibiotics
   3731..4319    +  rep_origin     ori: high-copy-number ColE1/pMB1/pBR322/pUC origin of replication
