[The description below was written by a language model from this plasmid's Addgene catalogue record and pLannotate feature annotations shown in this document.]
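Description:
pMDJ16 is a C. elegans expression plasmid of about 4.5 kb, assembled by multisite Gateway cloning into the pDEST R4-R3 destination backbone. It is propagated in E. coli as a high-copy plasmid from a ColE1/pUC-type origin and selected with ampicillin through the bla (AmpR) gene and its own promoter. Short remnants of lacZα, the pBR322 bom region and rop are also annotated in the backbone. These are fragments and are unlikely to have any function.

The payload is a single three-part transgene whose modules are separated by the recombination scars typical of a three-fragment Gateway reaction: attB4, attB1, attB2 and attB3. The first module is the eft-3 promoter, from the worm elongation factor 1α gene, which drives strong and broadly ubiquitous expression. The second module encodes mMaple3, a green-to-red photoconvertible fluorescent protein derived from Clavularia. It is followed directly by a fragment of the EGL-13 nuclear localization signal, which should concentrate the signal in nuclei and make it easier to score. The third module is the tbb-2 (β-tubulin) 3′ UTR/terminator, which supplies transcript termination and processing. This UTR is commonly chosen in worms because it permits expression in many tissues, including the germline.

According to the record, the construct serves as a ubiquitous expression plasmid for testing the fluorescence level of mMaple3 on the microscope. It was deposited with a study on design rules that reduce germline silencing of transgenes carried on simple extrachromosomal arrays. The plasmid has no annotated worm selection marker, transposon ends or homology arms, so it would presumably be delivered with separate co-injection markers rather than integrated on its own.
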