Addgene plasmid #159802: pMDJ16 - pEXP[Peft-3 | mMaple3 (NLS) | tbb-2 UTR]
Purpose: Expression construct with ubiquitous expression to test fluorescence level on microscope
Depositing lab: Christian Froekjaer-Jensen. Depositing organization: King Abdullah University of Science and Technology (KAUST). Publication: Engineering rules that minimize germline silencing of transgenes in simple extrachromosomal arrays in C. elegans. Aljohani MD, El Mouridi S, Priyadarshini M, Vargas-Velazquez AM, Frokjaer-Jensen C. Nat Commun. 2020 Dec 9;11(1):6300. doi: 10.1038/s41467-020-19898-0. PubMed 33298957.
Backbone
  Vector backbone: pDEST R4-R3
  Vector type: Worm Expression
Growth in bacteria
  Bacterial resistance: Ampicillin, 100 μg/mL
  Growth temperature: 37°C
  Growth strain: DH5alpha
  Copy number: High Copy
Gene/Insert
  Gene/Insert name: pEXP[Peft-3 | mMaple3 (NLS) | tbb-2 UTR]
  Species: C. elegans (nematode)
  Mutation: Not applicable
  Cloning method: Gateway Cloning
Terms and licenses: Academic/Nonprofit Terms; Industry Terms: Not Available to Industry
Depositor comments: See www.wormbuilder.org for more information.
How to cite: pMDJ16 - pEXP[Peft-3 | mMaple3 (NLS) | tbb-2 UTR] was a gift from Christian Froekjaer-Jensen (Addgene plasmid # 159802 ; http://n2t.net/addgene:159802 ; RRID:Addgene_159802)
